Addgene plasmid #90708: HDGF A7.3 gRNA
Purpose: 3rd generation lentiviral gRNA plasmid targeting human HDGF
Depositing lab: Iain Cheeseman. Depositing organization: Whitehead Institute for Biomedical Research. Publication: Large-Scale Analysis of CRISPR/Cas9 Cell-Cycle Knockouts Reveals the Diversity of p53-Dependent Responses to Cell-Cycle Defects. McKinley KL, Cheeseman IM. Dev Cell. 2017 Feb 27;40(4):405-420.e2. doi: 10.1016/j.devcel.2017.01.012. Epub 2017 Feb 16. PubMed 28216383.
Backbone
  Vector backbone: pLenti-sgRNA
  Backbone manufacturer: Eric Lander & David Sabatini labs (Addgene plasmid #71409)
  Backbone size w/o insert (bp): 9151
  Vector type: Lentiviral, CRISPR
  Selectable markers: Puromycin
Growth in bacteria
  Bacterial resistance: Ampicillin, 100 μg/mL
  Growth temperature: 37°C
  Growth strain: NEB Stable
  Copy number: Unknown
Gene/Insert
  Gene/Insert name: HDGF (Guide Designation A7.3) (alt name: pKMKO series)
  gRNA/shRNA sequence: CACCgAGCCGGAAGCCTTGACAGTA
  Species: H. sapiens (human)
  Promoter: U6
  Cloning method: Restriction Enzyme; 5′ cloning site BsmBI (destroyed during cloning); 3′ cloning site BsmBI (destroyed during cloning)
  Sequencing primers: 5′ hU6-F (5'-GAGGGCCTATTTCCCATGATT-3'); 3′ EF1a-R (5'-CACGGCGACTACTGCACTTA-3')
Terms and licenses: Academic/Nonprofit Terms; Industry Terms: Not Available to Industry
Depositor comments: Please note that gRNA target sequence listed is not strictly the 20nt spacer sequence, but also contains the 5' BsmBI overhang. For more information about knockout human cell lines generated using this plasmid, please see http://cellcycleknockouts.wi.mit.edu/ .
How to cite: HDGF A7.3 gRNA was a gift from Iain Cheeseman (Addgene plasmid # 90708 ; http://n2t.net/addgene:90708 ; RRID:Addgene_90708)
