[The description below was written by a language model from this plasmid's Addgene catalogue record and pLannotate feature annotations shown in this document.]
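Description:
HDGF A7.3 gRNA is a third-generation lentiviral CRISPR guide plasmid built on the pLenti-sgRNA backbone and carrying a single guide RNA directed against human HDGF. It belongs to the pKMKO series of guides made for a large-scale Cas9 knockout analysis of cell-cycle genes. In bacteria it replicates from a high-copy ColE1/pUC-type origin and is selected through β-lactamase (ampicillin resistance). An f1 origin, an SV40 origin and leftover lac, T3 and T7 elements from the cloning backbone are also annotated. The short RSF ori, lacI and lacZα hits are fragments.

The viral cassette starts with an RSV promoter fused to a truncated HIV-1 5' LTR, which makes genomic RNA production in packaging cells independent of Tat. This is followed by the Ψ packaging signal with a partial gag sequence, the RRE for Rev-dependent nuclear export, and a cPPT/CTS. The cassette ends in a ΔU3 self-inactivating 3' LTR and an SV40 polyadenylation signal. Within this unit, a human U6 RNA polymerase III promoter drives the HDGF spacer joined to the S. pyogenes sgRNA scaffold (annotated as a tracrRNA fragment). The guide oligos were inserted at BsmBI sites that were destroyed during cloning. Downstream, an EF-1α core promoter expresses puromycin N-acetyltransferase, with a WPRE to boost transcript levels, so transduced mammalian cells can be selected with puromycin.

No Cas9 is annotated, so the nuclease must come from elsewhere, such as a Cas9-expressing cell line. The sequenced record is 7,302 nt, shorter than the 9,151 bp listed for the empty backbone. The record does not explain the difference; loss of a stuffer fragment between the BsmBI sites is one possibility.
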