Features (pLannotate 1.2.2; 28 found; start..end, strand, type, name):
      1..56      +  rep_origin     RSF ori (fragment): Plasmids containing the RSF 1030 origin of replication can be propagated in E. coli cells that contain additional plasmids with compatible origins.
     58..150     +  CDS            lacI (fragment): lac repressor; lacI; The lac repressor binds to the lac operator to inhibit transcription in E. coli. This inhibition can be relieved by adding lactose or isopropyl-β-D-thiogalactopyranoside (IPTG).
    163..184     +  protein_bind   CAP binding site: CAP binding activates transcription in the presence of cAMP. E. coli catabolite activator protein
    199..229     +  promoter       lac promoter: promoter for the E. coli lac operon
    237..253     +  protein_bind   lac operator: The lac repressor binds to the lac operator to inhibit transcription in E. coli. This inhibition can be relieved by adding lactose or isopropyl-β-D-thiogalactopyranoside (IPTG). lac repressor encoded by lacI
    298..316     +  promoter       T3 promoter: promoter for bacteriophage T3 RNA polymerase
    344..570     +  promoter       RSV promoter: Rous sarcoma virus enhancer/promoter
    571..751     +  LTR            5' LTR (truncated): truncated 5' long terminal repeat (LTR) from HIV-1
    798..923     +  misc_feature   HIV-1 Ψ: packaging signal of human immunodeficiency virus type 1
    907..1270    +  CDS            HIV-1 gag (fragment): gag protein from human immunodeficiency virus 1; gag
   1416..1649    +  misc_feature   RRE: The Rev response element (RRE) of HIV-1 allows for Rev-dependent mRNA export from the nucleus to the cytoplasm.
   2026..2052    +  CDS            Rev (fragment): human immunodeficiency virus 1 (HIV-1) Rev protein; rev; enhances nuclear export of unspliced and incompletely spliced viral mRNAs
   2056..2296    +  promoter       U6 promoter: RNA polymerase III promoter for human U6 snRNA
   2344..2411    +  misc_RNA       tracrRNA (fragment): trans-activating CRISPR RNA for the Streptococcus pyogenes CRISPR/Cas9 system
   2460..2577    +  misc_feature   cPPT/CTS: central polypurine tract and central termination sequence of HIV-1
   2646..2857    +  promoter       EF-1α core promoter: core promoter for human elongation factor EF-1α
   2883..3482    +  CDS            PuroR (fragment): puromycin N-acetyltransferase; pac from Streptomyces; confers resistance to puromycin
   3498..4086    +  misc_feature   WPRE: woodchuck hepatitis virus posttranscriptional regulatory element
   4137..4156    +  misc_feature   cPPT/CTS (fragment): central polypurine tract and central termination sequence of HIV-1
   4158..4391    +  LTR            3' LTR (ΔU3): self-inactivating 3' long terminal repeat (LTR) from HIV-1
   4469..4590    +  polyA_signal   SV40 poly(A) signal: SV40 polyadenylation signal
   4630..4765    +  rep_origin     SV40 ori: SV40 origin of replication
   4786..4804    -  promoter       T7 promoter: promoter for bacteriophage T7 RNA polymerase
   4812..4967    +  CDS            lacZα (fragment): LacZα fragment of β-galactosidase; lacZ fragment
   4972..5400    +  rep_origin     f1 ori (sequence partly withheld): f1 bacteriophage origin of replication; arrow indicates direction of (+) strand synthesis
   5453..5557    +  promoter       AmpR promoter: bla
   5558..6418    +  CDS            AmpR: β-lactamase; bla; confers resistance to ampicillin, carbenicillin, and related antibiotics
   6589..7177    +  rep_origin     ori: high-copy-number ColE1/pMB1/pBR322/pUC origin of replication
>Addgene plasmid #90708 | HDGF A7.3 gRNA | addgene full sequence | sequence record 183234 | Addgene NGS Result
CGCTCGCCGCAGCCGAACGACCGAGCGCAGCGAGTCAGTGAGCGAGGAAGCGGAAGAGCGCCCAATACGC
AAACCGCCTCTCCCCGCGCGTTGGCCGATTCATTAATGCAGCTGGCACGACAGGTTTCCCGACTGGAAAG
CGGGCAGTGAGCGCAACGCAATTAATGTGAGTTAGCTCACTCATTAGGCACCCCAGGCTTTACACTTTAT
GCTTCCGGCTCGTATGTTGTGTGGAATTGTGAGCGGATAACAATTTCACACAGGAAACAGCTATGACCAT
GATTACGCCAAGCGCGCAATTAACCCTCACTAAAGGGAACAAAAGCTGGAGCTGCAAGCTTAATGTAGTC
TTATGCAATACTCTTGTAGTCTTGCAACATGGTAACGATGAGTTAGCAACATGCCTTACAAGGAGAGAAA
AAGCACCGTGCATGCCGATTGGTGGAAGTAAGGTGGTACGATCGTGCCTTATTAGGAAGGCAACAGACGG
GTCTGACATGGATTGGACGAACCACTGAATTGCCGCATTGCAGAGATATTGTATTTAAGTGCCTAGCTCG
ATACATAAACGGGTCTCTCTGGTTAGACCAGATCTGAGCCTGGGAGCTCTCTGGCTAACTAGGGAACCCA
CTGCTTAAGCCTCAATAAAGCTTGCCTTGAGTGCTTCAAGTAGTGTGTGCCCGTCTGTTGTGTGACTCTG
GTAACTAGAGATCCCTCAGACCCTTTTAGTCAGTGTGGAAAATCTCTAGCAGTGGCGCCCGAACAGGGAC
TTGAAAGCGAAAGGGAAACCAGAGGAGCTCTCTCGACGCAGGACTCGGCTTGCTGAAGCGCGCACGGCAA
GAGGCGAGGGGCGGCGACTGGTGAGTACGCCAAAAATTTTGACTAGCGGAGGCTAGAAGGAGAGAGATGG
GTGCGAGAGCGTCAGTATTAAGCGGGGGAGAATTAGATCGCGATGGGAAAAAATTCGGTTAAGGCCAGGG
GGAAAGAAAAAATATAAATTAAAACATATAGTATGGGCAAGCAGGGAGCTAGAACGATTCGCAGTTAATC
CTGGCCTGTTAGAAACATCAGAAGGCTGTAGACAAATACTGGGACAGCTACAACCATCCCTTCAGACAGG
ATCAGAAGAACTTAGATCATTATATAATACAGTAGCAACCCTCTATTGTGTGCATCAAAGGATAGAGATA
AAAGACACCAAGGAAGCTTTAGACAAGATAGAGGAAGAGCAAAACAAAAGTAAGACCACCGCACAGCAAG
CGGCCGCTGATCTTCAGACCTGGAGGAGGAGATATGAGGGACAATTGGAGAAGTGAATTATATAAATATA
AAGTAGTAAAAATTGAACCATTAGGAGTAGCACCCACCAAGGCAAAGAGAAGAGTGGTGCAGAGAGAAAA
AAGAGCAGTGGGAATAGGAGCTTTGTTCCTTGGGTTCTTGGGAGCAGCAGGAAGCACTATGGGCGCAGCG
TCAATGACGCTGACGGTACAGGCCAGACAATTATTGTCTGGTATAGTGCAGCAGCAGAACAATTTGCTGA
GGGCTATTGAGGCGCAACAGCATCTGTTGCAACTCACAGTCTGGGGCATCAAGCAGCTCCAGGCAAGAAT
CCTGGCTGTGGAAAGATACCTAAAGGATCAACAGCTCCTGGGGATTTGGGGTTGCTCTGGAAAACTCATT
TGCACCACTGCTGTGCCTTGGAATGCTAGTTGGAGTAATAAATCTCTGGAACAGATTTGGAATCACACGA
CCTGGATGGAGTGGGACAGAGAAATTAACAATTACACAAGCTTAATACACTCCTTAATTGAAGAATCGCA
AAACCAGCAAGAAAAGAATGAACAAGAATTATTGGAATTAGATAAATGGGCAAGTTTGTGGAATTGGTTT
AACATAACAAATTGGCTGTGGTATATAAAATTATTCATAATGATAGTAGGAGGCTTGGTAGGTTTAAGAA
TAGTTTTTGCTGTACTTTCTATAGTGAATAGAGTTAGGCAGGGATATTCACCATTATCGTTTCAGACCCA
CCTCCCAACCCCGAGGGGACCCAGAGAGGGCCTATTTCCCATGATTCCTTCATATTTGCATATACGATAC
AAGGCTGTTAGAGAGATAATTAGAATTAATTTGACTGTAAACACAAAGATATTAGTACAAAATACGTGAC
GTAGAAAGTAATAATTTCTTGGGTAGTTTGCAGTTTTAAAATTATGTTTTAAAATGGACTATCATATGCT
TACCGTAACTTGAAAGTATTTCGATTTCTTGGCTTTATATATCTTGTGGAAAGGACGAAACACCGAGCCG
GAAGCCTTGACAGTAGTTTAAGAGCTATGCTGGAAACAGCATAGCAAGTTTAAATAAGGCTAGTCCGTTA
TCAACTTGAAAAAGTGGCACCGAGTCGGTGCTTTTTTTGAATTCTAGATCTTGAGACAAATGGCAGTATT
CATCCACAATTTTAAAAGAAAAGGGGGGATTGGGGGGTACAGTGCAGGGGAAAGAATAGTAGACATAATA
GCAACAGACATACAAACTAAAGAATTACAAAAACAAATTACAAAAATTCAAAATTTTCGGGTTTATTACA
GGGACAGCAGAGATCCACTTTGGCGCCGGCTCGAGTGGCTCCGGTGCCCGTCAGTGGGCAGAGCGCACAT
CGCCCACAGTCCCCGAGAAGTTGGGGGGAGGGGTCGGCAATTGAACCGGTGCCTAGAGAAGGTGGCGCGG
GGTAAACTGGGAAAGTGATGTCGTGTACTGGCTCCGCCTTTTTCCCGAGGGTGGGGGAGAACCGTATATA
AGTGCAGTAGTCGCCGTGAACGTTCTTTTTCGCAACGGGTTTGCCGCCAGAACACAGGTGTCGTGACGCG
GGATCCGCCACCATGACCGAGTACAAGCCCACGGTGCGCCTCGCCACCCGCGACGACGTCCCCAGGGCCG
TACGCACCCTCGCCGCCGCGTTCGCCGACTACCCCGCCACGCGCCACACCGTCGATCCGGACCGCCACAT
CGAGCGGGTCACCGAGCTGCAAGAACTCTTCCTCACGCGCGTCGGGCTCGACATCGGCAAGGTGTGGGTC
GCGGACGACGGCGCCGCGGTGGCGGTCTGGACCACGCCGGAGAGCGTCGAAGCGGGGGCGGTGTTCGCCG
AGATCGGCCCGCGCATGGCCGAGTTGAGCGGTTCCCGGCTGGCCGCGCAGCAACAGATGGAAGGCCTCCT
GGCGCCGCACCGGCCCAAGGAGCCCGCGTGGTTCCTGGCCACCGTCGGAGTCTCGCCCGACCACCAGGGC
AAGGGTCTGGGCAGCGCCGTCGTGCTCCCCGGAGTGGAGGCGGCCGAGCGCGCCGGGGTGCCCGCCTTCC
TGGAGACCTCCGCGCCCCGCAACCTCCCCTTCTACGAGCGGCTCGGCTTCACCGTCACCGCCGACGTCGA
GGTGCCCGAAGGACCGCGCACCTGGTGCATGACCCGCAAGCCCGGTGCCTGAACGCGTTAAGTCGACAAT
CAACCTCTGGATTACAAAATTTGTGAAAGATTGACTGGTATTCTTAACTATGTTGCTCCTTTTACGCTAT
GTGGATACGCTGCTTTAATGCCTTTGTATCATGCTATTGCTTCCCGTATGGCTTTCATTTTCTCCTCCTT
GTATAAATCCTGGTTGCTGTCTCTTTATGAGGAGTTGTGGCCCGTTGTCAGGCAACGTGGCGTGGTGTGC
ACTGTGTTTGCTGACGCAACCCCCACTGGTTGGGGCATTGCCACCACCTGTCAGCTCCTTTCCGGGACTT
TCGCTTTCCCCCTCCCTATTGCCACGGCGGAACTCATCGCCGCCTGCCTTGCCCGCTGCTGGACAGGGGC
TCGGCTGTTGGGCACTGACAATTCCGTGGTGTTGTCGGGGAAATCATCGTCCTTTCCTTGGCTGCTCGCC
TGTGTTGCCACCTGGATTCTGCGCGGGACGTCCTTCTGCTACGTCCCTTCGGCCCTCAATCCAGCGGACC
TTCCTTCCCGCGGCCTGCTGCCGGCTCTGCGGCCTCTTCCGCGTCTTCGCCTTCGCCCTCAGACGAGTCG
GATCTCCCTTTGGGCCGCCTCCCCGCGTCGACTTTAAGACCAATGACTTACAAGGCAGCTGTAGATCTTA
GCCACTTTTTAAAAGAAAAGGGGGGACTGGAAGGGCTAATTCACTCCCAACGAAGACAAGATCTGCTTTT
TGCTTGTACTGGGTCTCTCTGGTTAGACCAGATCTGAGCCTGGGAGCTCTCTGGCTAACTAGGGAACCCA
CTGCTTAAGCCTCAATAAAGCTTGCCTTGAGTGCTTCAAGTAGTGTGTGCCCGTCTGTTGTGTGACTCTG
GTAACTAGAGATCCCTCAGACCCTTTTAGTCAGTGTGGAAAATCTCTAGCAGTACGTATAGTAGTTCATG
TCATCTTATTATTCAGTATTTATAACTTGCAAAGAAATGAATATCAGAGAGTGAGAGGAACTTGTTTATT
GCAGCTTATAATGGTTACAAATAAAGCAATAGCATCACAAATTTCACAAATAAAGCATTTTTTTCACTGC
ATTCTAGTTGTGGTTTGTCCAAACTCATCAATGTATCTTATCATGTCTGGCTCTAGCTATCCCGCCCCTA
ACTCCGCCCATCCCGCCCCTAACTCCGCCCAGTTCCGCCCATTCTCCGCCCCATGGCTGACTAATTTTTT
TTATTTATGCAGAGGCCGAGGCCGCCTCGGCCTCTGAGCTATTCCAGAAGTAGTGAGGAGGCTTTTTTGG
AGGCCTAGGGACGTACCCAATTCGCCCTATAGTGAGTCGTATTACGCGCGCTCACTGGCCGTCGTTTTAC
AACGTCGTGACTGGGAAAACCCTGGCGTTACCCAACTTAATCGCCTTGCAGCACATCCCCCTTTCGCCAG
CTGGCGTAATAGCGAAGAGGCCCGCACCGATCGCCCTTCCCAACAGTTGCGCAGCCTGAATGGCGAATGG
G
[124 nt withheld, positions 4972-5095]
C
[91 nt withheld, positions 5097-5187]
A
[49 nt withheld, positions 5189-5237]
CCTTTGACGTTGGAGTCCACGTTCTTT
[37 nt withheld, positions 5265-5301]
ACCCTATCTCGGTCTATTCTTTTGATTTATAAGGGATTTTGCCGATTTCGGCCTATTGGTTAAAAAATGA
GCTGATTTAACAAAAATTTAACGCGAATTTTAACAAAATATTAACGCTTACAATTTAGGTGGCACTTTTC
GGGGAAATGTGCGCGGAACCCCTATTTGTTTATTTTTCTAAATACATTCAAATATGTATCCGCTCATGAG
ACAATAACCCTGATAAATGCTTCAATAATATTGAAAAAGGAAGAGTATGAGTATTCAACATTTCCGTGTC
GCCCTTATTCCCTTTTTTGCGGCATTTTGCCTTCCTGTTTTTGCTCACCCAGAAACGCTGGTGAAAGTAA
AAGATGCTGAAGATCAGTTGGGTGCACGAGTGGGTTACATCGAACTGGATCTCAACAGCGGTAAGATCCT
TGAGAGTTTTCGCCCCGAAGAACGTTTTCCAATGATGAGCACTTTTAAAGTTCTGCTATGTGGCGCGGTA
TTATCCCGTATTGACGCCGGGCAAGAGCAACTCGGTCGCCGCATACACTATTCTCAGAATGACTTGGTTG
AGTACTCACCAGTCACAGAAAAGCATCTTACGGATGGCATGACAGTAAGAGAATTATGCAGTGCTGCCAT
AACCATGAGTGATAACACTGCGGCCAACTTACTTCTGACAACGATCGGAGGACCGAAGGAGCTAACCGCT
TTTTTGCACAACATGGGGGATCATGTAACTCGCCTTGATCGTTGGGAACCGGAGCTGAATGAAGCCATAC
CAAACGACGAGCGTGACACCACGATGCCTGTAGCAATGGCAACAACGTTGCGCAAACTATTAACTGGCGA
ACTACTTACTCTAGCTTCCCGGCAACAATTAATAGACTGGATGGAGGCGGATAAAGTTGCAGGACCACTT
CTGCGCTCGGCCCTTCCGGCTGGCTGGTTTATTGCTGATAAATCTGGAGCCGGTGAGCGTGGGTCTCGCG
GTATCATTGCAGCACTGGGGCCAGATGGTAAGCCCTCCCGTATCGTAGTTATCTACACGACGGGGAGTCA
GGCAACTATGGATGAACGAAATAGACAGATCGCTGAGATAGGTGCCTCACTGATTAAGCATTGGTAACTG
TCAGACCAAGTTTACTCATATATACTTTAGATTGATTTAAAACTTCATTTTTAATTTAAAAGGATCTAGG
TGAAGATCCTTTTTGATAATCTCATGACCAAAATCCCTTAACGTGAGTTTTCGTTCCACTGAGCGTCAGA
CCCCGTAGAAAAGATCAAAGGATCTTCTTGAGATCCTTTTTTTCTGCGCGTAATCTGCTGCTTGCAAACA
AAAAAACCACCGCTACCAGCGGTGGTTTGTTTGCCGGATCAAGAGCTACCAACTCTTTTTCCGAAGGTAA
CTGGCTTCAGCAGAGCGCAGATACCAAATACTGTTCTTCTAGTGTAGCCGTAGTTAGGCCACCACTTCAA
GAACTCTGTAGCACCGCCTACATACCTCGCTCTGCTAATCCTGTTACCAGTGGCTGCTGCCAGTGGCGAT
AAGTCGTGTCTTACCGGGTTGGACTCAAGACGATAGTTACCGGATAAGGCGCAGCGGTCGGGCTGAACGG
GGGGTTCGTGCACACAGCCCAGCTTGGAGCGAACGACCTACACCGAACTGAGATACCTACAGCGTGAGCT
ATGAGAAAGCGCCACGCTTCCCGAAGGGAGAAAGGCGGACAGGTATCCGGTAAGCGGCAGGGTCGGAACA
GGAGAGCGCACGAGGGAGCTTCCAGGGGGAAACGCCTGGTATCTTTATAGTCCTGTCGGGTTTCGCCACC
TCTGACTTGAGCGTCGATTTTTGTGATGCTCGTCAGGGGGGCGGAGCCTATGGAAAAACGCCAGCAACGC
GGCCTTTTTACGGTTCCTGGCCTTTTGCTGGCCTTTTGCTCACATGTTCTTTCCTGCGTTATCCCCTGAT
TCTGTGGATAACCGTATTACCGCCTTTGAGTGAGCTGATAC
